Addgene plasmid #53032: pHL1726
Purpose: PLtetO-1:hfqlead::mCherry, PLlacO-1:RBS(st7):csrA
Depositing lab: Han Lim. Depositing organization: University of California, Berkeley.
Backbone
  Vector backbone: unknown
  Backbone manufacturer: Lim lab
  Vector type: Bacterial Expression, Synthetic Biology
Growth in bacteria
  Bacterial resistance: Kanamycin, 50 μg/mL
  Growth temperature: 37°C
  Growth strain: DH5alpha
  Copy number: Unknown
Gene/Insert 1
  Gene/Insert name: mCherry
  Species: E. coli
  Promoter: pLtetO-1
  Tag / fusion protein: hfqlead (N terminal on insert)
  Cloning method: Unknown
  Sequencing primers: 5′ unknown; 3′ mCherry-R
Gene/Insert 2
  Gene/Insert name: csrA
  Species: E. coli
  Promoter: pLlacO-1
  Tag / fusion protein: RBS(st7) (C terminal on insert)
  Cloning method: Unknown
  Sequencing primers: 5′ unknown
Terms and licenses: Academic/Nonprofit Terms; Industry Terms: Not Available to Industry
How to cite: pHL1726 was a gift from Han Lim (Addgene plasmid # 53032 ; http://n2t.net/addgene:53032 ; RRID:Addgene_53032)
