[The description below was written by a language model from this plasmid's Addgene catalogue record.]
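Description:
pHL1726 is a bacterial expression plasmid built for synthetic biology work in E. coli. It carries two independently regulated cassettes on a laboratory-made backbone whose identity is recorded as unknown. The plasmid is selected with kanamycin. The record does not state its origin of replication or copy number, and no feature table is available, so the layout, orientation and terminators of the two cassettes cannot be described.

The first cassette places mCherry under the PLtetO-1 promoter, a synthetic phage lambda PL derivative carrying tet operators that is repressed by TetR and induced with tetracycline analogues. The red fluorescent reporter is fused at its N-terminal end to "hfqlead", which by its name is the leader region of the E. coli hfq transcript, so reporter output should reflect the post-transcriptional control acting on that leader. The second cassette expresses E. coli csrA from PLlacO-1, the corresponding lac-operator version of the PL promoter, which is repressed by LacI and inducible with IPTG. Translation is driven by a defined ribosome binding site designated RBS(st7). The record lists this element as a C-terminal tag, although a ribosome binding site would normally lie upstream of the coding sequence.

CsrA is a global RNA-binding regulator that typically binds mRNA leaders near the ribosome binding site to alter translation. The pairing therefore suggests a two-input system in which target transcription and regulator level can be tuned separately, with mCherry fluorescence as the readout of CsrA action on the hfq leader. The record gives only the cassette composition as its purpose, so this use is inferred. Both promoters also depend on TetR and LacI, and the record does not indicate that the plasmid supplies either repressor.
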