>Addgene plasmid #53032 | pHL1726 | addgene partial sequence | sequence record 84121 | mCherry-F 5'-ccccgtaatgcagaagaaga-3'
CCCGAGGAGGCGCCCTGAAGGGCGAGATCAAGCAGAGGCTGAAGCTGAAGGACGGCGGCCACTACGACGC
TGAGGTCAAGACCACCTACAAGGCCAAGAAGCCCGTGCAGCTGCCCGGCGCCTACAACGTCAACATCAAG
TTGGACATCACCTCCCACAACGAGGACTACACCATCGTGGAACAGTACGAACGCGCCGAGGGCCGCCACT
CCACCGGCGGCATGGACGAGCTGTACAAGTAAGGGCCCATGGTACGCGTGCTAGAGGCATCAAATAAAAC
GAAAGGCTCAGTCGAAAGACTGGGCCTTTCGTTTTATCTGTTGTTTGTCGGTGAACGCTCTCCTGAGTAG
GACAAATCCGCCGCCCTAGACCTAGGCGCGGATCCATAAATGTGAGCGGATAACATTGACATTGTGAGCG
GATAACAAGATACTCCCGGGTAAGGAGGAAAAAAAATGCTGATTCTGACTCGTCGAGTTGGTGAGACCCT
CATGATTGGGGATGAGGTCACCGTGACAGTTTTAGGGGTAAAGGGCAACCAGGTACGTATTGGCGTAAAT
GCCCCGAAGGAAGTTTCTGTTCACCGTGAAGAGATCTACCAGCGTATCCAGGCTGAAAAATCCCAGCAGT
CCAGTTACTAAGGTACCTGAAAGAAGCTTTAATCGTACAGGGTAGTACAAATAAAAAAGGCACGTCAGAT
GACGTGCCTTTTTTCTTGTGAGCAGTGAATTCGGATATATTCCGCTTCCTCGCTCACTGACTCGCTACGC
TCGGTCGTTCGACTGCGGCGAGCGG
