>Addgene plasmid #53032 | pHL1726 | addgene partial sequence | sequence record 84122 | csrA-rev 5'-agtaactggactgctgggat-3'
AACTTCCTTCGGGGCATTTACGCCAATACGTACCTGGTTGCCCTTTACCCCTAAAACTGTCACGGTGACC
TCATCCCCAATCATGAGGGTCTCACCAACTCGACGAGTCAGAATCAGCATTTTTTTTCCTCCTTACCCGG
GAGTATCTTGTTATCCGCTCACAATGTCAATGTTATCCGCTCACATTTATGGATCCGCGCCTAGGTCTAG
GGCGGCGGATTTGTCCTACTCA
