>Addgene plasmid #53032 | pHL1726 | addgene partial sequence | sequence record 84124 | mCherry-R 5'-TTGGTCACCTTCAGCTTGG-3'
TCGTGGCCGTTCACGGAGCCCTCCATGTGCACCTTGAAGCGCATGAACTCCTTGATGATGGCCATGTTAT
CCTCCTCGCCCTTGCTCAGCATGCGTTCCCGACGCAGTGCGTTCAGGAACGGATCTTGTAAAGATTGCCC
CTTAGCCATTCTCTCTTTTCCTTATATGCTTATTTGTACTTTGAACCTTTCGATTCTGAAAAAATTGCGC
ACGATACGTCGACAGTATCTCTATCACTGATAGGGATGTCAATCTCTATCACTGATAGGGACTCGAGGTG
AAGACGAAAGGGCCTCGTGATACGCCTATTTTTATAGGTTAATGTCATGATAATAATGGTTTCTTAGACG
TCGGAATTGCCAGCTGGGGCGCCCTCTGGTAAGGTTGGGAAGCCCTGCAAAGTAAACTGGATGGCTTTCT
TGCCGCCAAGGATCTGATGGCGCAGGGGATCAAGATCTGATCAAGAGACAGGATGAGGATCGTTTCGCAT
GATTGAACAAGGTGGATTGCACGCAGGTTCTCCGGCCGCTTGGGTGGAGAGGCTATTCGGCTATGACTGG
GCACAACAGACAATCGGCTGCTCTGATGCCGCCGTGTTCCGGCTGTCAGCGCAGGGGCGCCCGGTTCTTT
TTGTCAAGACCGACCTGTCCGGTGCCCTGAATGAACTGCAGGACGAGGCAGCGCGGCTATCGTGGCTGGC
CACGACGGGCGTTCCTTGCGCAGCTGTGCTCGACGTTGTCACTGAAAGCGGGAAGGGACTGGCTGCTATT
GGGCGAAGTGCCGG
